>Addgene plasmid #228261 | SJZ9-amdS | addgene full sequence | sequence record 453989 | Addgene NGS Result
GACGTCATTTAGGTGACACTATAGAGCGGCCGCCAGCTGAAGCCTCGTACGCTGCTGGTCGACGTATTGG
TGATGGAGCAGGTTTAATTAACCCTAGGTGAGGCGCGCCTAGGGATAACAGGGTAATCGACGTGCACCAA
CTTGCGGAAAGTGGAATCCCGTTCCAAAACTGGCATCCACTAATTGATACATCTACACACCGCACGCCTT
TTTTCTGAAGCCCACTTTCGTGGACTTTGCCATATGCAAAATTCATGAAGTGTGATACCAAGTCAGCATA
CACCTCACTAGGGTAGTTTCTTTGGTTGTATTGATCATTTGGTTCATCGTGGTTCATTAATTTTTTTTCT
CCATTGCTTTCTGGCTTTGATCTTACTATCATTTGGATTTTTGTCGAAGGTTGTAGAATTGTATGTGACA
AGTGGCACCAAGCATATATAAAAAAAAAAAGCATTATCTTCCTACCAGAGTTGATTGTTAAAAACGTATT
TATAGCAAACGCAATTGTAATTAATTCTTATTTTGTATCTTTTCTTCCCTTGTCTCAATCTTTTATTTTT
ATTTTATTTTTCTTTTCTTAGTTTCTTTCATAACACCAAGCAACTAATACTATAACATACAATAATAATG
CCACAATCTTGGGAAGAATTGGCTGCTGACAAGAGAGCTAGATTGGCTAAGACTATCCCAGACGAATGGA
AGGTTCAAACTTTGCCAGCTGAAGACTCTGTTATCGACTTCCCAAAGAAGTCTGGTATCTTGTCTGAAGC
TGAATTGAAGATCACTGAAGCTTCTGCTGCTGACTTGGTTTCTAAGTTGGCTGCTGGTGAATTGACTTCT
GTTGAAGTTACTTTGGCTTTCTGTAAGAGAGCTGCTATCGCTCAACAATTGACTAACTGTGCTCACGAAT
TCTTCCCAGACGCTGCTTTGGCTCAAGCTAGAGAATTGGACGAATACTACGCTAAGCACAAGAGACCAGT
TGGTCCATTGCACGGTTTGCCAATCTCTTTGAAGGACCAATTGAGAGTTAAGGGTTACGAAACTTCTATG
GGTTACATCTCTTGGTTGAACAAGTACGACGAAGGTGACTCTGTTTTGACTACTATGTTGAGAAAGGCTG
GTGCTGTTTTCTACGTTAAGACTTCTGTTCCACAAACTTTGATGGTTTGTGAAACTGTTAACAACATCAT
CGGTAGAACTGTTAACCCAAGAAACAAGAACTGGTCTTGTGGTGGTTCTTCTGGTGGTGAAGGTGCTATC
GTTGGTATCAGAGGTGGTGTTATCGGTGTTGGTACTGACATCGGTGGTTCTATCAGAGTTCCAGCTGCTT
TCAACTTCTTGTACGGTTTGAGACCATCTCACGGTAGATTGCCATACGCTAAGATGGCTAACTCTATGGA
AGGTCAAGAAACTGTACACTCTGTTGTTGGTCCAATCACTCACTCTGTTGAAGACTTGAGATTGTTCACT
AAGTCTGTTTTGGGTCAAGAACCATGGAAGTACGACTCTAAGGTTATCCCAATGCCATGGAGACAATCTG
AATCTGACATCATCGCTTCTAAGATCAAGAACGGTGGTTTGAACATCGGTTACTACAACTTCGACGGTAA
CGTTTTGCCACACCCACCAATCTTGAGAGGTGTTGAAACTACTGTTGCTGCTTTGGCTAAGGCTGGTCAC
ACTGTTACTCCATGGACTCCATACAAGCACGACTTCGGTCACGACTTGATCTCTCACATCTACGCTGCTG
ACGGTTCTGCTGACGTTATGAGAGACATCTCTGCTTCTGGTGAACCAGCTATCCCAAACATCAAGGACTT
GTTGAACCCAAACATCAAGGCTGTTAACATGAACGAATTGTGGGACACTCACTTGCAAAAGTGGAACTAC
CAAATGGAATACTTGGAAAAGTGGAGAGAAGCTGAAGAAAAGGCTGGTAAGGAATTGGACGCTATCATCG
CTCCAATCACTCCAACTGCTGCTGTTAGACACGACCAATTCAGATACTACGGTTACGCTTCTGTTATCAA
CTTGTTGGACTTCACTTCTGTTGTTGTTCCAGTTACTTTCGCTGACAAGAACATCGACAAGAAGAACGAA
TCTTTCAAGGCTGTTTCTGAATTGGACGCTTTGGTTCAAGAAGAATACGACCCAGAAGCTTACCACGGTG
CTCCAGTTGCTGTTCAAGTTATCGGTAGAAGATTGTCTGAAGAAAGAACTTTGGCTATCGCTGAAGAAGT
TGGTAAGTTGTTGGGTAACGTTGTTACTCCATAAGGAGATTGATAAGACTTTTCTAGTTGCATATCTTTT
ATATTTAAATCTTATCTATTAGTTAATTTTTTGTAATTTATCCTTATATATAGTCTGGTTATTCTAAAAT
ATCATTTCAGTATCTAAAAATTCCCCTCTTTTTTCAGTTATATCTTAACAGGCGACAGTCCAAATGTTGA
TTTATCCCAGTCCGATTCATCAGGGTTGTGAAGCATTTTGTCAATGGTCGAAATCACATCAGTAATAGTG
CCTCTTACTTGCCTCATAGAATTTCTTTCTCTTAACGTCACCGTTTGGTCTTTTGAGCTCGATCCACTAG
TGGCCTATGCCCGCGGCCTATAGTGAGTCGTATTAGTTAACTTTTCCATAGGCTCCGCCCCCCTGACGAG
CATCACAAAAATCGACGCTCAAGTCAGAGGTGGCGAAACCCGACAGGACTATAAAGATACCAGGCGTTTC
CCCCTGGAAGCTCCCTCGTGCGCTCTCCTGTTCCGACCCTGCCGCTTACCGGATACCTGTCCGCCTTTCT
CCCTTCGGGAAGCGTGGCGCTTTCTCATAGCTCACGCTGTAGGTATCTCAGTTCGGTGTAGGTCGTTCGC
TCCAAGCTGGGCTGTGTGCACGAACCCCCCGTTCAGCCCGACCGCTGCGCCTTATCCGGTAACTATCGTC
TTGAGTCCAACCCGGTAAGACACGACTTATCGCCACTGGCAGCAGCCACTGGTAACAGGATTAGCAGAGC
GAGGTATGTAGGCGGTGCTACAGAGTTCTTGAAGTGGTGGCCTAACTACGGCTACACTAGAAGAACAGTA
TTTGGTATCTGCGCTCTGCTGAAGCCAGTTACCTTCGGAAAAAGAGTTGGTAGCTCTTGATCCGGCAAAC
AAACCACCGCTGGTAGCGGTGGTTTTTTTGTTTGCAAGCAGCAGATTACGCGCAGAAAAAAAGGATCTCA
AGAAGATCCTTTGATCTTTTCTACGGGGTCTGACGCTCAGTGGAACGAAAACTCACGTTAAGGGATTTTG
GTCATGAGATTATCAAAAAGGATCTTCACCTAGATCCTTTTAAATTAAAAATGAAGTTTTAAATCAATCT
AAAGTATATATGAGTAAACTTGGTCTGACAGTTACCAATGCTTAATCAGTGAGGCACCTATCTCAGCGAT
CTGTCTATTTCGTTCATCCATAGTTGCCTGACTCCCCGTCGTGTAGATAACTACGATACGGGAGGGCTTA
CCATCTGGCCCCAGTGCTGCAATGATACCGCGAGACCCACGCTCACCGGCTCCAGATTTATCAGCAATAA
ACCAGCCAGCCGGAAGGGCCGAGCGCAGAAGTGGTCCTGCAACTTTATCCGCCTCCATCCAGTCTATTAA
TTGTTGCCGGGAAGCTAGAGTAAGTAGTTCGCCAGTTAATAGTTTGCGCAACGTTGTTGCCATTGCTACA
GGCATCGTGGTGTCACGCTCGTCGTTTGGTATGGCTTCATTCAGCTCCGGTTCCCAACGATCAAGGCGAG
TTACATGATCCCCCATGTTGTGCAAAAAAGCGGTTAGCTCCTTCGGTCCTCCGATCGTTGTCAGAAGTAA
GTTGGCCGCAGTGTTATCACTCATGGTTATGGCAGCACTGCATAATTCTCTTACTGTCATGCCATCCGTA
AGATGCTTTTCTGTGACTGGTGAGTACTCAACCAAGTCATTCTGAGAATAGTGTATGCGGCGACCGAGTT
GCTCTTGCCCGGCGTCAATACGGGATAATACCGCGCCACATAGCAGAACTTTAAAAGTGCTCATCATTGG
AAAACGTTCTTCGGGGCGAAAACTCTCAAGGATCTTACCGCTGTTGAGATCCAGTTCGATGTAACCCACT
CGTGCACCCAACTGATCTTCAGCATCTTTTACTTTCACCAGCGTTTCTGGGTGAGCAAAAACAGGAAGGC
AAAATGCCGCAAAAAAGGGAATAAGGGCGACACGGAAATGTTGAATACTCATACTCTTCCTTTTTCAATA
TTATTGAAGCATTTATCAGGGTTATTGTCTCATGAGCGGATACATATTTGAATGTATTTAGAAAAATAAA
CAAATAGGGGTTCCGCG
Features (pLannotate 1.2.2; 8 found; start..end, strand, type, name):
      7..25      +  promoter       SP6 promoter: promoter for bacteriophage SP6 RNA polymerase
    125..454     -  CDS            YHX3_YEAST: Experimental evidence at protein level: Swiss-Prot protein existence level 1. From Saccharomyces cerevisiae (strain ATCC 204508 / S288c) (Baker's yeast).
    628..2271    +  CDS            amdS: AMDS_EMENI - Experimental evidence at transcript level: Swiss-Prot protein existence level 2. Allows acetamide to be used as a sole carbon or nitrogen source. From Emericella nidulans (strain FGSC A4 / ATCC 38163 / CBS 112.46 / NRRL 194 / M139) (Aspergillus nidulans).
   2421..2573    -  CDS            GRS2 (fragment): SYG2_YEAST - Experimental evidence at protein level: Swiss-Prot protein existence level 1. Catalyzes the ATP-dependent ligation of glycine to the 3'-end of its cognate tRNA, via the formation of an aminoacyl-adenylate intermediate (Gly-AMP) (PubMed:23816885). Also produces diadenosine tetraphosphate (Ap4A), a universal pleiotropic signaling molecule needed for cell regulation pathways, by direct condensation of 2 ATPs. Thereby, may play a special role in Ap4A homeostasis (By similarity). From Saccharomyces cerevisiae (strain ATCC 204508 / S288c) (Baker's yeast).
   2607..2625    -  promoter       T7 promoter: promoter for bacteriophage T7 RNA polymerase
   2633..3221    -  rep_origin     ori: high-copy-number ColE1/pMB1/pBR322/pUC origin of replication
   3392..4252    -  CDS            AmpR: β-lactamase; bla; confers resistance to ampicillin, carbenicillin, and related antibiotics
   4253..4357    -  promoter       AmpR promoter: bla
