[The description below was written by a language model from this plasmid's Addgene catalogue record and pLannotate feature annotations shown in this document.]
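Description:
SJZ9-amdS is a small (about 4.4 kb) template plasmid built on the SJZ9 backbone and catalogued as a yeast expression vector. Its stated role is to serve as a template for generating gene knockout cassettes in Saccharomyces cerevisiae. It is maintained in E. coli through a high-copy ColE1/pUC-type origin and an ampicillin resistance gene (β-lactamase with its own bla promoter). No yeast replication origin or centromere is annotated. This fits a plasmid used as a source of an integrating marker cassette, not one maintained episomally in yeast.

The payload is the amdS gene from Aspergillus nidulans, which encodes acetamidase and is recorded as being driven by the S. cerevisiae ENO2 promoter. Expression of amdS lets yeast use acetamide as the sole nitrogen source, so it acts as a dominant selectable marker that does not depend on auxotrophic backgrounds or antibiotics. The feature table places the amdS coding sequence between two stretches of yeast genomic sequence. Upstream is a reverse-oriented match to a yeast open reading frame (YHX3), which probably reflects a gene overlapping or adjacent to the ENO2 promoter fragment. Downstream is a reverse-oriented fragment of GRS2, which may belong to a terminator region, although the record does not name the terminator. SP6 and T7 promoters flank the cassette and are standard backbone elements that can serve as priming sites.

In typical use, a marker cassette like this is PCR-amplified with primers carrying homology to a target locus, then integrated by homologous recombination to replace the gene. The associated publication describes a set of templates optimised for deleting multiple genes in one strain, and amdS adds a further selection to that set.
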