Addgene plasmid #228261: SJZ9-amdS
Purpose: Template plasmid for yeast gene knockout, allows the use of acetamide as sole nitrogen source
Depositing lab: Zhiping Xie. Depositing organization: Shanghai Jiao Tong University. Publication: Template plasmids optimized for deletion of multiple genes in yeast Saccharomyces cerevisiae. Feng Y-H, Song J-Z, Zhu J, Xie Z. Microbiol Spectr. 2024 Oct 10:e0132024. doi: 10.1128/spectrum.01320-24. PubMed 39387598.
Backbone
  Vector backbone: SJZ9
  Vector type: Yeast Expression
Growth in bacteria
  Bacterial resistance: Ampicillin, 100 μg/mL
  Growth temperature: 37°C
  Growth strain: DH5alpha
  Copy number: High Copy
Gene/Insert
  Gene/Insert name: amdS
  Species: Aspergillus nidulans
  Insert size (bp): 2447
  Promoter: ENO2 S.c.
  Cloning method: Other
Terms and licenses: Academic/Nonprofit Terms; Industry Terms: Not Available to Industry
How to cite: SJZ9-amdS was a gift from Zhiping Xie (Addgene plasmid # 228261 ; http://n2t.net/addgene:228261 ; RRID:Addgene_228261)
