>Addgene plasmid #228261 | SJZ9-amdS | depositor partial sequence | sequence record 447989 | amdS A.n.
ATGCCACAATCTTGGGAAGAATTGGCTGCTGACAAGAGAGCTAGATTGGCTAAGACTATCCCAGACGAAT
GGAAGGTTCAAACTTTGCCAGCTGAAGACTCTGTTATCGACTTCCCAAAGAAGTCTGGTATCTTGTCTGA
AGCTGAATTGAAGATCACTGAAGCTTCTGCTGCTGACTTGGTTTCTAAGTTGGCTGCTGGTGAATTGACT
TCTGTTGAAGTTACTTTGGCTTTCTGTAAGAGAGCTGCTATCGCTCAACAATTGACTAACTGTGCTCACG
AATTCTTCCCAGACGCTGCTTTGGCTCAAGCTAGAGAATTGGACGAATACTACGCTAAGCACAAGAGACC
AGTTGGTCCATTGCACGGTTTGCCAATCTCTTTGAAGGACCAATTGAGAGTTAAGGGTTACGAAACTTCT
ATGGGTTACATCTCTTGGTTGAACAAGTACGACGAAGGTGACTCTGTTTTGACTACTATGTTGAGAAAGG
CTGGTGCTGTTTTCTACGTTAAGACTTCTGTTCCACAAACTTTGATGGTTTGTGAAACTGTTAACAACAT
CATCGGTAGAACTGTTAACCCAAGAAACAAGAACTGGTCTTGTGGTGGTTCTTCTGGTGGTGAAGGTGCT
ATCGTTGGTATCAGAGGTGGTGTTATCGGTGTTGGTACTGACATCGGTGGTTCTATCAGAGTTCCAGCTG
CTTTCAACTTCTTGTACGGTTTGAGACCATCTCACGGTAGATTGCCATACGCTAAGATGGCTAACTCTAT
GGAAGGTCAAGAAACTGTACACTCTGTTGTTGGTCCAATCACTCACTCTGTTGAAGACTTGAGATTGTTC
ACTAAGTCTGTTTTGGGTCAAGAACCATGGAAGTACGACTCTAAGGTTATCCCAATGCCATGGAGACAAT
CTGAATCTGACATCATCGCTTCTAAGATCAAGAACGGTGGTTTGAACATCGGTTACTACAACTTCGACGG
TAACGTTTTGCCACACCCACCAATCTTGAGAGGTGTTGAAACTACTGTTGCTGCTTTGGCTAAGGCTGGT
CACACTGTTACTCCATGGACTCCATACAAGCACGACTTCGGTCACGACTTGATCTCTCACATCTACGCTG
CTGACGGTTCTGCTGACGTTATGAGAGACATCTCTGCTTCTGGTGAACCAGCTATCCCAAACATCAAGGA
CTTGTTGAACCCAAACATCAAGGCTGTTAACATGAACGAATTGTGGGACACTCACTTGCAAAAGTGGAAC
TACCAAATGGAATACTTGGAAAAGTGGAGAGAAGCTGAAGAAAAGGCTGGTAAGGAATTGGACGCTATCA
TCGCTCCAATCACTCCAACTGCTGCTGTTAGACACGACCAATTCAGATACTACGGTTACGCTTCTGTTAT
CAACTTGTTGGACTTCACTTCTGTTGTTGTTCCAGTTACTTTCGCTGACAAGAACATCGACAAGAAGAAC
GAATCTTTCAAGGCTGTTTCTGAATTGGACGCTTTGGTTCAAGAAGAATACGACCCAGAAGCTTACCACG
GTGCTCCAGTTGCTGTTCAAGTTATCGGTAGAAGATTGTCTGAAGAAAGAACTTTGGCTATCGCTGAAGA
AGTTGGTAAGTTGTTGGGTAACGTTGTTACTCCATAA
